Addgene plasmid #43382: II-GGAT
Depositing lab: Chad Cowan & Kiran Musunuru. Depositing organization: Harvard University. Publication: A TALEN Genome-Editing System for Generating Human Stem Cell-Based Disease Models. Ding Q, Lee YK, Schaefer EA, Peters DT, Veres A, Kim K, Kuperwasser N, Motola DL, Meissner TB, Hendriks WT, Trevisan M, Gupta RM, Moisan A, Banks E, Friesen M, Schinzel RT, Xia F, Tang A, Xia Y, Figueroa E, Wann A, Ahfeldt T, Daheron L, Zhang F, Rubin LL, Peng LF, Chung RT, Musunuru K, Cowan CA. Cell Stem Cell. 2012 Dec 12. pii: S1934-5909(12)00645-5. doi: 10.1016/j.stem.2012.11.011. PubMed 23246482.
Backbone
  Vector backbone: pCRII-TOPO
  Backbone manufacturer: Invitrogen
  Backbone size w/o insert (bp): 3973
  Vector type: Bacterial Cloning
Growth in bacteria
  Bacterial resistance: Ampicillin and Kanamycin, 100 & 50 μg/mL
  Growth temperature: 37°C
  Growth strain: Top10
  Copy number: High Copy
Gene/Insert
  Gene/Insert name: II-GGAT
  Species: Synthetic
  Insert size (bp): 426
  Cloning method: TOPO Cloning
  Sequencing primers: 5′ T7; 3′ M13-rev
Terms and licenses: Academic/Nonprofit Terms; Industry Terms: Not Available to Industry
How to cite: II-GGAT was a gift from Chad Cowan & Kiran Musunuru (Addgene plasmid # 43382 ; http://n2t.net/addgene:43382 ; RRID:Addgene_43382)
