[The description below was written by a language model from this plasmid's Addgene catalogue record.]
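Description:
II-GGAT is a bacterial cloning plasmid built on the commercial pCRII-TOPO backbone (about 4 kb without insert), into which a 426 bp synthetic fragment was introduced by TOPO cloning. It is a high-copy plasmid maintained in E. coli and carries both ampicillin and kanamycin resistance, so either or both antibiotics can be used for selection. The insert can be read from the flanking T7 and M13-reverse primer sites listed for sequencing. It is a storage and propagation vector, not an expression construct: the record lists no promoter intended to drive the insert, and no tags, reporters or mammalian elements.

The insert is described only by its name and as synthetic. The associated publication describes a TALEN genome-editing system for generating human stem cell-based disease models, which places this plasmid among the components of a TALEN assembly library. The name suggests a pre-assembled block of TALE repeat modules that recognises the four-base sequence GGAT, with "II" probably indicating its position in the ordered assembly, and the insert size is roughly consistent with four TALE repeats. This interpretation is inferred from the name and context; the record does not state it. The record also does not give the repeat-variable diresidue composition, the flanking restriction or ligation sites, or how the block is excised and joined to other modules and to the nuclease backbone. No feature table was supplied, so the positions of individual elements cannot be described. In use, the plasmid would presumably serve as a source of a defined module for building custom TALENs against chosen genomic targets.
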