>Addgene plasmid #43382 | II-GGAT | depositor partial sequence | sequence record 58647 | II-GGAT sequence 426 bps
CGTCTCGCTTAACCCCAGAGCAGGTCGTGGCAATCGCGAGCAATAACGGCGGAAAACAGGCTTTGGAAAC
GGTGCAGAGGCTCCTTCCAGTGCTGTGCCAAGCGCACGGACTCACCCCAGAGCAGGTCGTGGCAATCGCG
AGCAATAACGGCGGAAAACAGGCTTTGGAAACGGTGCAGAGGCTCCTTCCAGTGCTGTGCCAAGCGCACG
GCCTCACCCCAGAGCAGGTCGTGGCAATCGCCTCCAACATTGGCGGGAAACAGGCACTCGAGACTGTCCA
GCGCCTGCTTCCCGTGCTGTGCCAAGCGCACGGATTAACCCCAGAGCAGGTCGTGGCCATTGCCTCGAAT
GGAGGGGGCAAACAGGCGTTGGAAACCGTACAACGATTGCTGCCGGTGCTGTGCCAAGCGCACGGGCTCA
GAGACG
