>Addgene plasmid #43382 | II-GGAT | addgene partial sequence | sequence record 61306 | M13-F20 5'-TGTAAAACGACGGCCAGT-3'
CTATAGGGCGAATTGGGCCCTCTAGATGCATGCTCGAGCGGCCGCCAGTGTGATGGATATCTGCAGAATT
CGCCCTTGCCGTCCTAGCGCGTCTCGCTTAACCCCAGAGCAGGTCGTGGCAATCGCGAGCAATAACGGCG
GAAAACAGGCTTTGGAAACGGTGCAGAGGCTCCTTCCAGTGCTGTGCCAAGCGCACGGACTCACCCCAGA
GCAGGTCGTGGCAATCGCGAGCAATAACGGCGGAAAACAGGCTTTGGAAACGGTGCAGAGGCTCCTTCCA
GTGCTGTGCCAAGCGCACGGCCTCACCCCAGAGCAGGTCGTGGCAATCGCCTCCAACATTGGCGGGAAAC
AGGCACTCGAGACTGTCCAGCGCCTGCTTCCCGTGCTGTGCCAAGCGCACGGATTAACCCCAGAGCAGGT
CGTGGCCATTGCCTCGAATGGAGGGGGCAAACAGGCGTTGGAAACCGTACAACGATTGCTGCCGGTGCTG
TGCCAAGCGCACGGGCTCAGAGACGTGGGCACAGGAAAGAAGGGCGAATTCCAGCACACTGGCGGCCGTT
ACTAGTGGATCCGAGCTCGGTACCAAGCTTGATGCATAGCTTGAGTATTCTATAGTGTCACCTAAATAGC
TTGGCGTAATCATGGTCATAGCTGTTTCCTGTGTGAAATTGTTATCCGCTCACAATTCCACACAACATAC
GAGCCGGAAGCATAAAGTGTAAAGCCTGGGGTGCCTAATGAGTGAGCTAACTCACATTAATTGCGTTGCG
CTCACTGCCCGCTTTCCAGTCGGGAAACCTGTCGTGCCAGCTGCATTAATGAATCGGCCAACGCGCGGGG
AGAGGCGGTTTGCGTATTGGGCGCTCTTCCGCTTCCTCGCTCACTGACTCGCTGCGCTCGGTCGTTCGGC
TGCGGCGAGCGGTATCAGCT
